>Addgene plasmid #166872 | pM124: pAAV-EFS-CasRx-VEGFA presgRNA | addgene full sequence | sequence record 331086 | Addgene NGS Result
TATCCGGTAAGCGGCAGGGTCGGAACAGGAGAGCGCACGAGGGAGCTTCCAGGGGGAAACGCCTGGTATC
TTTATAGTCCTGTCGGGTTTCGCCACCTCTGACTTGAGCGTCGATTTTTGTGATGCTCGTCAGGGGGGCG
GAGCCTATGGAAAAACGCCAGCAACGCGGCCTTTTTACGGTTCCTGGCCTTTTGCTGGCCTTTTGCTCAC
ATGTCCTGCAGGCAGCTGCGCGCTCGCTCGCTCACTGAGGCCGCCCGGGCGTCGGGCGACCTTTGGTCGC
CCGGCCTCAGTGAGCGAGCGAGCGCGCAGAGAGGGAGTGGCCAACTCCATCACTAGGGGTTCCTGCGGCC
GCACGCGTGAGGGCCTATTTCCCATGATTCCTTCATATTTGCATATACGATACAAGGCTGTTAGAGAGAT
AATTGGAATTAATTTGACTGTAAACACAAAGATATTAGTACAAAATACGTGACGTAGAAAGTAATAATTT
CTTGGGTAGTTTGCAGTTTTAAAATTATGTTTTAAAATGGACTATCATATGCTTACCGTAACTTGAAAGT
ATTTCGATTTCTTGGCTTTATATATCTTGTGGAAAGGACGAAACACCGCAAGTAAACCCCTACCAACTGG
TCGGGGTTTGAAACTATGTGCTGGCCTTGGTGAGGTTTGATCCGCAAGTAAACCCCTACCAACTGGTCGG
GGTTTGAAACTTTTTTTGAATTCTGATGCGGTGAAGCTTTAGGTCTTGAAAGGAGTGGGAATTGGCTCCG
GTGCCCGTCAGTGGGCAGAGCGCACATCGCCCACAGTCCCCGAGAAGTTGGGGGGAGGGGTCGGCAATTG
ATCCGGTGCCTAGAGAAGGTGGCGCGGGGTAAACTGGGAAAGTGATGTCGTGTACTGGCTCCGCCTTTTT
CCCGAGGGTGGGGGAGAACCGTATATAAGTGCAGTAGTCGCCGTGAACGTTCTTTTTCGCAACGGGTTTG
CCGCCAGAACACAGGTCTAGAGCCACCATGAGCCCCAAGAAGAAGAGAAAGGTGGAGGCCAGCATCGAAA
AAAAAAAGTCCTTCGCCAAGGGCATGGGCGTGAAGTCCACACTCGTGTCCGGCTCCAAAGTGTACATGAC
AACCTTCGCCGAAGGCAGCGACGCCAGGCTGGAAAAGATCGTGGAGGGCGACAGCATCAGGAGCGTGAAT
GAGGGCGAGGCCTTCAGCGCTGAAATGGCCGATAAAAACGCCGGCTATAAGATCGGCAACGCCAAATTCA
GCCATCCTAAGGGCTACGCCGTGGTGGCTAACAACCCTCTGTATACAGGACCCGTCCAGCAGGATATGCT
CGGCCTGAAGGAAACTCTGGAAAAGAGGTACTTCGGCGAGAGCGCTGATGGCAATGACAATATTTGTATC
CAGGTGATCCATAACATCCTGGACATTGAAAAAATCCTCGCCGAATACATTACCAACGCCGCCTACGCCG
TCAACAATATCTCCGGCCTGGATAAGGACATTATTGGATTCGGCAAGTTCTCCACAGTGTATACCTACGA
CGAATTCAAAGACCCCGAGCACCATAGGGCCGCTTTCAACAATAACGATAAGCTCATCAACGCCATCAAG
GCCCAGTATGACGAGTTCGACAACTTCCTCGATAACCCCAGACTCGGCTATTTCGGCCAGGCCTTTTTCA
GCAAGGAGGGCAGAAATTACATCATCAATTACGGCAACGAATGCTATGACATTCTGGCCCTCCTGAGCGG
ACTGAGGCACTGGGTGGTCCATAACAACGAAGAAGAGTCCAGGATCTCCAGGACCTGGCTCTACAACCTC
GATAAGAACCTCGACAACGAATACATCTCCACCCTCAACTACCTCTACGACAGGATCACCAATGAGCTGA
CCAACTCCTTCTCCAAGAACTCCGCCGCCAACGTGAACTATATTGCCGAAACTCTGGGAATCAACCCTGC
CGAATTCGCCGAACAATATTTCAGATTCAGCATTATGAAAGAGCAGAAAAACCTCGGATTCAATATCACC
AAGCTCAGGGAAGTGATGCTGGACAGGAAGGATATGTCCGAGATCAGGAAAAATCATAAGGTGTTCGACT
CCATCAGGACCAAGGTCTACACCATGATGGACTTTGTGATTTATAGGTATTACATCGAAGAGGATGCCAA
GGTGGCTGCCGCCAATAAGTCCCTCCCCGATAATGAGAAGTCCCTGAGCGAGAAGGATATCTTTGTGATT
AACCTGAGGGGCTCCTTCAACGACGACCAGAAGGATGCCCTCTACTACGATGAAGCTAATAGAATTTGGA
GAAAGCTCGAAAATATCATGCACAACATCAAGGAATTTAGGGGAAACAAGACAAGAGAGTATAAGAAGAA
GGACGCCCCTAGACTGCCCAGAATCCTGCCCGCTGGCCGTGATGTTTCCGCCTTCAGCAAACTCATGTAT
GCCCTGACCATGTTCCTGGATGGCAAGGAGATCAACGACCTCCTGACCACCCTGATTAATAAATTCGATA
ACATCCAGAGCTTCCTGAAGGTGATGCCTCTCATCGGAGTCAACGCTAAGTTCGTGGAGGAATACGCCTT
TTTCAAAGACTCCGCCAAGATCGCCGATGAGCTGAGGCTGATCAAGTCCTTCGCTAGAATGGGAGAACCT
ATTGCCGATGCCAGGAGGGCCATGTATATCGACGCCATCCGTATTTTAGGAACCAACCTGTCCTATGATG
AGCTCAAGGCCCTCGCCGACACCTTTTCCCTGGACGAGAACGGAAACAAGCTCAAGAAAGGCAAGCACGG
CATGAGAAATTTCATTATTAATAACGTGATCAGCAATAAAAGGTTCCACTACCTGATCAGATACGGTGAT
CCTGCCCACCTCCATGAGATCGCCAAAAACGAGGCCGTGGTGAAGTTCGTGCTCGGCAGGATCGCTGACA
TCCAGAAAAAACAGGGCCAGAACGGCAAGAACCAGATCGACAGGTACTACGAAACTTGTATCGGAAAGGA
TAAGGGCAAGAGCGTGAGCGAAAAGGTGGACGCTCTCACAAAGATCATCACCGGAATGAACTACGACCAA
TTCGACAAGAAAAGGAGCGTCATTGAGGACACCGGCAGGGAAAACGCCGAGAGGGAGAAGTTTAAAAAGA
TCATCAGCCTGTACCTCACCGTGATCTACCACATCCTCAAGAATATTGTCAATATCAACGCCAGGTACGT
CATCGGATTCCATTGCGTCGAGCGTGATGCTCAACTGTACAAGGAGAAAGGCTACGACATCAATCTCAAG
AAACTGGAAGAGAAGGGATTCAGCTCCGTCACCAAGCTCTGCGCTGGCATTGATGAAACTGCCCCCGATA
AGAGAAAGGACGTGGAAAAGGAGATGGCTGAAAGAGCCAAGGAGAGCATTGACAGCCTCGAGAGCGCCAA
CCCCAAGCTGTATGCCAATTACATCAAATACAGCGACGAGAAGAAAGCCGAGGAGTTCACCAGGCAGATT
AACAGGGAGAAGGCCAAAACCGCCCTGAACGCCTACCTGAGGAACACCAAGTGGAATGTGATCATCAGGG
AGGACCTCCTGAGAATTGACAACAAGACATGTACCCTGTTCAGAAACAAGGCCGTCCACCTGGAAGTGGC
CAGGTATGTCCACGCCTATATCAACGACATTGCCGAGGTCAATTCCTACTTCCAACTGTACCATTACATC
ATGCAGAGAATTATCATGAATGAGAGGTACGAGAAAAGCAGCGGAAAGGTGTCCGAGTACTTCGACGCTG
TGAATGACGAGAAGAAGTACAACGATAGGCTCCTGAAACTGCTGTGTGTGCCTTTCGGCTACTGTATCCC
CAGGTTTAAGAACCTGAGCATCGAGGCCCTGTTCGATAGGAACGAGGCCGCCAAGTTCGACAAGGAGAAA
AAGAAGGTGTCCGGCAATTCCGGATCCGGACCTAAGAAAAAGAGGAAGGTGGCGGCCGCTTACCCATACG
ATGTTCCAGATTACGCTTAAGTCGACAACTTGTTTATTGCAGCTTATAATGGTTACAAATAAAGCAATAG
CATCACAAATTTCACAAATAAAGCATTTTTTTCACTGCATTCTAGTTGTGGTTTGTCCAAACTCATCAAT
GTATCTTATCATGTCTGGATCCGGACCGAGCGGCCGCAGGAACCCCTAGTGATGGAGTTGGCCACTCCCT
CTCTGCGCGCTCGCTCGCTCACTGAGGCCGGGCGACCAAAGGTCGCCCGACGCCCGGGCTTTGCCCGGGC
GGCCTCAGTGAGCGAGCGAGCGCGCAGCTGCCTGCAGGGGCGCCTGATGCGGTATTTTCTCCTTACGCAT
CTGTGCGGTATTTCACACCGCATA
[95 nt withheld, positions 4365-4459]
T
[46 nt withheld, positions 4461-4506]
C
[141 nt withheld, positions 4508-4648]
CCTTTGACGTTGGAGTCCACGTTCTTT
[37 nt withheld, positions 4676-4712]
ACTCTATCTCGGGCTATTCTTTTGATTTATAAGGGATTTTGCCGATTTCGGTCTATTGGTTAAAAAATGA
GCTGATTTAACAAAAATTTAACGCGAATTTTAACAAAATATTAACGTTTACAATTTTATGGTGCACTCTC
AGTACAATCTGCTCTGATGCCGCATAGTTAAGCCAGCCCCGACACCCGCCAACACCCGCTGACGCGCCCT
GACGGGCTTGTCTGCTCCCGGCATCCGCTTACAGACAAGCTGTGACCGTCTCCGGGAGCTGCATGTGTCA
GAGGTTTTCACCGTCATCACCGAAACGCGCGAGACGAAAGGGCCTCGTGATACGCCTATTTTTATAGGTT
AATGTCATGATAATAATGGTTTCTTAGACGTCAGGTGGCACTTTTCGGGGAAATGTGCGCGGAACCCCTA
TTTGTTTATTTTTCTAAATACATTCAAATATGTATCCGCTCATGAGACAATAACCCTGATAAATGCTTCA
ATAATATTGAAAAAGGAAGAGTATGAGTATTCAACATTTCCGTGTCGCCCTTATTCCCTTTTTTGCGGCA
TTTTGCCTTCCTGTTTTTGCTCACCCAGAAACGCTGGTGAAAGTAAAAGATGCTGAAGATCAGTTGGGTG
CACGAGTGGGTTACATCGAACTGGATCTCAACAGCGGTAAGATCCTTGAGAGTTTTCGCCCCGAAGAACG
TTTTCCAATGATGAGCACTTTTAAAGTTCTGCTATGTGGCGCGGTATTATCCCGTATTGACGCCGGGCAA
GAGCAACTCGGTCGCCGCATACACTATTCTCAGAATGACTTGGTTGAGTACTCACCAGTCACAGAAAAGC
ATCTTACGGATGGCATGACAGTAAGAGAATTATGCAGTGCTGCCATAACCATGAGTGATAACACTGCGGC
CAACTTACTTCTGACAACGATCGGAGGACCGAAGGAGCTAACCGCTTTTTTGCACAACATGGGGGATCAT
GTAACTCGCCTTGATCGTTGGGAACCGGAGCTGAATGAAGCCATACCAAACGACGAGCGTGACACCACGA
TGCCTGTAGCAATGGCAACAACGTTGCGCAAACTATTAACTGGCGAACTACTTACTCTAGCTTCCCGGCA
ACAATTAATAGACTGGATGGAGGCGGATAAAGTTGCAGGACCACTTCTGCGCTCGGCCCTTCCGGCTGGC
TGGTTTATTGCTGATAAATCTGGAGCCGGTGAGCGTGGGTCTCGCGGTATCATTGCAGCACTGGGGCCAG
ATGGTAAGCCCTCCCGTATCGTAGTTATCTACACGACGGGGAGTCAGGCAACTATGGATGAACGAAATAG
ACAGATCGCTGAGATAGGTGCCTCACTGATTAAGCATTGGTAACTGTCAGACCAAGTTTACTCATATATA
CTTTAGATTGATTTAAAACTTCATTTTTAATTTAAAAGGATCTAGGTGAAGATCCTTTTTGATAATCTCA
TGACCAAAATCCCTTAACGTGAGTTTTCGTTCCACTGAGCGTCAGACCCCGTAGAAAAGATCAAAGGATC
TTCTTGAGATCCTTTTTTTCTGCGCGTAATCTGCTGCTTGCAAACAAAAAAACCACCGCTACCAGCGGTG
GTTTGTTTGCCGGATCAAGAGCTACCAACTCTTTTTCCGAAGGTAACTGGCTTCAGCAGAGCGCAGATAC
CAAATACTGTTCTTCTAGTGTAGCCGTAGTTAGGCCACCACTTCAAGAACTCTGTAGCACCGCCTACATA
CCTCGCTCTGCTAATCCTGTTACCAGTGGCTGCTGCCAGTGGCGATAAGTCGTGTCTTACCGGGTTGGAC
TCAAGACGATAGTTACCGGATAAGGCGCAGCGGTCGGGCTGAACGGGGGGTTCGTGCACACAGCCCAGCT
TGGAGCGAACGACCTACACCGAACTGAGATACCTACAGCGTGAGCTATGAGAAAGCGCCACGCTTCCCGA
AGGGAGAAAGGCGGACAGG
Features (pLannotate 1.2.2; 18 found; start..end, strand, type, name):
    226..253     +  repeat_region  AAV2 ITR (fragment): inverted terminal repeat of adeno-associated virus serotype 2 inverted
    282..309     +  repeat_region  AAV2 ITR (fragment): inverted terminal repeat of adeno-associated virus serotype 2 inverted
    359..599     +  promoter       U6 promoter: RNA polymerase III promoter for human U6 snRNA
    609..644     +  misc_RNA       RfxCas13d DR36: 36-base direct repeat for an RfxCas13d pre-gRNA (Konermann et al., 2018)
    675..710     +  misc_RNA       RfxCas13d DR36: 36-base direct repeat for an RfxCas13d pre-gRNA (Konermann et al., 2018)
    740..757     +  CDS            small t antigen (fragment): SV40 (simian virus 40) small t antigen
    783..994     +  promoter       EF-1α core promoter: core promoter for human elongation factor EF-1α
   1044..3941    +  CDS            RfxCas13d: RNA-targeting Type VI CRISPR protein from Ruminococcus flavefaciens strain XPD3002 (Konermann et al., 2018)
   3981..4009    +  CDS            3xHA (fragment): three tandem HA epitope tags
   4017..4151    +  polyA_signal   SV40 poly(A) signal: SV40 polyadenylation signal
   4168..4308    +  repeat_region  AAV2 ITR: inverted terminal repeat of adeno-associated virus serotype 2 inverted
   4313..4364    -  misc_feature   bom (fragment): basis of mobility region from pBR322
   4383..4838    +  rep_origin     f1 ori (sequence partly withheld): f1 bacteriophage origin of replication; arrow indicates direction of (+) strand synthesis
   4839..4888    -  misc_feature   bom (fragment): basis of mobility region from pBR322
   4990..5025    -  CDS            rop (fragment): Rop protein, which maintains plasmids at low copy number; rop
   5120..5224    +  promoter       AmpR promoter: bla
   5225..6085    +  CDS            AmpR: β-lactamase; bla; confers resistance to ampicillin, carbenicillin, and related antibiotics
   6256..153     +  rep_origin     ori (across the origin): high-copy-number ColE1/pMB1/pBR322/pUC origin of replication
