[The description below was written by a language model from this plasmid's Addgene catalogue record and pLannotate feature annotations shown in this document.]
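Description:
pM124: pAAV-EFS-CasRx-VEGFA presgRNA is a 6,691 bp all-in-one AAV transfer plasmid for CRISPR/Cas13d-mediated targeting of human VEGFA RNA in mammalian cells. It is built on the pAAV-MCS backbone, from which the original CMV promoter, β-globin intron, multiple cloning site and hGH polyadenylation signal between the two ITRs were removed and replaced with an EFS promoter and SV40 poly(A) signal. In bacteria it is maintained by a high-copy ColE1/pUC-type origin and selected with ampicillin through the β-lactamase gene; an f1 phage origin is also present. The annotation finds one complete AAV2 ITR downstream of the payload but only short ITR fragments upstream. This may reflect how hard these repeats are to sequence and annotate, though the record does not explain it.

Two expression units lie between the ITRs. A human U6 RNA polymerase III promoter drives a pre-sgRNA array in which a short interval between two 36-base RfxCas13d direct repeats is positioned as the VEGFA-targeting spacer would be. Cas13d itself processes such pre-gRNA transcripts into mature guides. Downstream, the compact EF-1α core (EFS) promoter drives RfxCas13d (CasRx) from Ruminococcus flavefaciens XPD3002, flanked by N- and C-terminal nuclear localisation signals and carrying a C-terminal HA epitope for detection, with the SV40 poly(A) signal terminating the transcript. The CasRx coding sequence was derived from an earlier EF1a-CasRx-2A-EGFP plasmid. The short promoter and small Cas13d effector help keep the nuclease and guide cassettes together in a single AAV genome. The stated purpose is expression of CasRx and the VEGFA guide for RNA editing, either by direct transfection or after packaging into recombinant AAV.
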