Addgene plasmid #166872: pM124: pAAV-EFS-CasRx-VEGFA presgRNA
Purpose: AAV vector for expressing CasRx and human VEGFA targeting presgRNA for RNA-editing
Depositing lab: Guei-Sheung Liu. Depositing organization: University of Tasmania. Publication: Methods for in vitro CRISPR/CasRx-Mediated RNA Editing. Chuang YF, Wang PY, Kumar S, Lama S, Lin FL, Liu GS. Front Cell Dev Biol. 2021 Jun 11;9:667879. doi: 10.3389/fcell.2021.667879. eCollection 2021. PubMed 34178991.
Backbone
  Vector backbone: pAAV-MCS
  Backbone manufacturer: Cell Biolabs, Inc.
  Backbone size w/o insert (bp): 3316
  Total vector size (bp): 6691
  Modifications to backbone: 1) Remove original sequences (CMV promoter, human b-globin intron, MCS, and hGH polyA signal) between 2 ITRs. 2) Insert EFS promoter/SV40 polyA signal.
  Vector type: Mammalian Expression, AAV, CRISPR
Growth in bacteria
  Bacterial resistance: Ampicillin, 100 μg/mL
  Growth temperature: 37°C
  Growth strain: NEB Stable
  Copy number: High Copy
Gene/Insert 1
  Gene/Insert name: U6-VEGFA presgRNA
  Species: Synthetic
  Insert size (bp): 375
  Promoter: U6
  Cloning method: Gibson Cloning
  Sequencing primers: 5′ GAGGGCCTATTTCCCATGATT; 3′ n/a
Gene/Insert 2
  Gene/Insert name: RfxCas13d (alt name: CasRx)
  Species: Ruminococcus flavefaciens XPD3002
  Insert size (bp): 3000
  Promoter: EFS
  Tag / fusion protein: NLS (C terminal on insert); NLS (N terminal on insert); HA (C terminal on insert)
  Cloning method: Gibson Cloning
  Sequencing primers: 5′ n/a; 3′ GAAATTTGTGATGCTATTGC
Resource information
  A portion of this plasmid was derived from a plasmid made by: The CasRx sequence was adopted from pXR001: EF1a-CasRx-2A-EGFP (#109049)
Terms and licenses: Academic/Nonprofit Terms; Industry Terms: Not Available to Industry
How to cite: pM124: pAAV-EFS-CasRx-VEGFA presgRNA was a gift from Guei-Sheung Liu (Addgene plasmid # 166872 ; http://n2t.net/addgene:166872 ; RRID:Addgene_166872)
